>Addgene plasmid #238311 | pBB3-ScVip1-186-522 | addgene full sequence | sequence record 478280 | Addgene NGS Result
TTGAGATCCTTTTTTTCTGCGCGTAATCTGCTGCTTGCAAACAAAAAAACCACCGCTACCAGCGGTGGTT
TGTTTGCCGGATCAAGAGCTACCAACTCTTTTTCCGAAGGTAACTGGCTTCAGCAGAGCGCAGATACCAA
ATACTGTTCTTCTAGTGTAGCCGTAGTTAGGCCACCACTTCAAGAACTCTGTAGCACCGCCTACATACCT
CGCTCTGCTAATCCTGTTACCAGTGGCTGCTGCCAGTGGCGATAAGTCGTGTCTTACCGGGTTGGACTCA
AGACGATAGTTACCGGATAAGGCGCAGCGGTCGGGCTGAACGGGGGGTTCGTGCACACAGCCCAGCTTGG
AGCGAACGACCTACACCGAACTGAGATACCTACAGCGTGAGCTATGAGAAAGCGCCACGCTTCCCGAAGG
GAGAAAGGCGGACAGGTATCCGGTAAGCGGCAGGGTCGGAACAGGAGAGCGCACGAGGGAGCTTCCAGGG
GGAAACGCCTGGTATCTTTATAGTCCTGTCGGGTTTCGCCACCTCTGACTTGAGCGTCGATTTTTGTGAT
GCTCGTCAGGGGGGCGGAGCCTATGGAAAAACGCCAGCAACGCGGCCTTTTTACGGTTCCTGGCCTTTTG
CTGGCCTTTTGCTCACATGTTCTTTCCTGCGTTATCCCCTGATTGACTTGGGTCGCTCTTCCTGTGGATG
CGCAGATGCCCTGCGTAAGCGGGTGTGGGCGGACAATAAAGTCTTAAACTGAACAAAATAGATCTAAACT
ATGACAATAAAGTCTTAAACTAGACAGAATAGTTGTAAACTGAAATCAGTCCAGTTATGCTGTGAAAAAG
CATACTGGACTTTTGTTATGGCTAAAGCAAACTCTTCATTTTCTGAAGTGCAAATTGCCCGTCGTATTAA
AGAGGGGCGTGGCCAAGGGCATGTAAAGACTATATTCGCGGCGTTGTGACAATTTACCGAACAACTCCGC
GGCCGGGAAGCCGATCTCGGCTTGAACGAATTGTTAGGTGGCGGTACTTGGGTCGATATCAAAGTGCATC
ACTTCTTCCCGTATGCCCAACTTTGTATAGAGAGCCACTGCGGGATCGTCACCGTAATCTGCTTGCACGT
AGATCACATAAGCACCAAGCGCGTTGGCCTCATGCTTGAGGAGATTGATGAGCGCGGTGGCAATGCCCTG
CCTCCGGTGCTCGCCGGAGACTGCGAGATCATAGATATAGATCTCACTACGCGGCTGCTCAAACTTGGGC
AGAACGTAAGCCGCGAGAGCGCCAACAACCGCTTCTTGGTCGAAGGCAGCAAGCGCGATGAATGTCTTAC
TACGGAGCAAGTTCCCGAGGTAATCGGAGTCCGGCTGATGTTGGGAGTAGGTGGCTACGTCTCCGAACTC
ACGACCGAAAAGATCAAGAGCAGCCCGCATGGATTTGACTTGGTCAGGGCCGAGCCTACATGTGCGAATG
ATGCCCATACTTGAGCCACCTAACTTTGTTTTAGGGCGACTGCCCTGCTGCGTAACATCGTTGCTGCTGC
GTAACATCGTTGCTGCTCCATAACATCAAACATCGACCCACGGCGTAACGCGCTTGCTGCTTGGATGCCC
GAGGCATAGACTGTACAAAAAAACAGTCATAACAAGCCATGAAAACCGCCACTGCGCCGTTACCACCGCT
GCGTTCGGTCAAGGTTCTGGACCAGTTGCGTGAGCGCATACGCTACTTGCATTACAGTTTACGAACCGAA
CAGGCTTATGTCAACTGGGTTCGTGCCTTCATCCGTTTCCACGGTGTGCGTCACCCGGCAACCTTGGGCA
GCAGCGAAGTCGCCATAACTTCGTATAGCATACATTATACGAAGTTATCTGTAACTATAACGGTCCTAAG
GTAGCGAGTTTAAACACTAGTATCGATTCGCGACCTACTCCGGAAGGTTTAAACGTACCCGTAGTGGCTA
TGGCAGGGCTTGCCGCCCCGACGTTGGCTGCGAGCCCTGGGCCTTCACCCGAACTTGGGGGTTGGGGTGG
GGAAAAGGAAGAAACGCGGGCGTATTGGTCCCAATGGGGTCTCGGTGGGGTATCGACAGAGTGCCAGCCC
TGGGACCGAACCCCGCGTTTATGAACAAACGACCCAACACCCGTGCGTTTTATTCTGTCTTTTTATTGCC
GTCATAGCGCGGGTTCCTTCCGGTATTGTCTCCTTCCGTGTTTCAGTTAGCCTCCCCCATCTCCCGGTAC
CGCATGCTCCGATTCGATCCTACTTGTACAGCTCGTCCATGCCGAGAGTGATCCCGGCGGCGGTCACGAA
CTCCAGCAGGACCATGTGATCGCGCTTCTCGTTGGGGTCTTTGCTCAGGGCGGACTGGTAGCTCAGGTAG
TGGTTGTCGGGCAGCAGCACGGGGCCGTCGCCGATGGGGGTGTTCTGCTGGTAGTGGTCGGCGAGCTGCA
CGCTGCCGTCCTCGATGTTGTGGCGGATCTTGAAGTTCACCTTGATGCCGTTCTTCTGCTTGTCGGCCAT
GATATAGACGTTGTGGCTGTTGTAGTTGTACTCCAGCTTGTGCCCCAGGATGTTGCCGTCCTCCTTGAAG
TCGATGCCCTTCAGCTCGATGCGGTTCACCAGGGTGTCGCCCTCGAACTTCACCTCGGCGCGGGTCTTGT
AGTTGCCGTCGTCCTTGAAGAAGATGGTGCGCTCCTGGACGTAGCCTTCGGGCATGGCGGACTTGAAGAA
GTCGTGCTGCTTCATGTGGTCGGGGTAGCGGGCGAAGCACTGCAGGCCGTAGCCGAAGGTGGTCACGAGG
GTGGGCCAGGGCACGGGCAGCTTGCCGGTGGTGCAGATGAACTTCAGGGTCAGCTTGCCGTAGGTGGCAT
CGCCCTCGCCCTCGCCGGACACGCTGAACTTGTGGCCGTTTACGTCGCCGTCCAGCTCGACCAGGATGGG
CACCACCCCGGTGAACAGCTCCTCGCCCTTGCTCACCATCATGGTTTCGGACCGCCCGGGTGATCAAGTC
TTCGTCGAGTGATTGTAAATAAAATGTAATTTACAGTATAGTATTTTAATTAATATACAAATGATTTGAT
AATAATTCTTATTTAACTATAATATATTGTGTTGGGTTGAATTAAAGGTCCGTATACTAGTATCGATTCG
CGACCTACTCCGGAATATTAATAGATCATGGAGATAATTAAAATGATAACCATCTCGCAAATAAATAAGT
ATTTTACTGTTTTCGTAACAGTTTTGTAATAAAAAAACCTATAAATATTCCGGATTATTCATACCGTCCC
ACCATCGGGCGCGGATGAAGCATCATCATCATCATCACCATCACCACCACGGTGCTAGCTGGTCCCACCC
CCAGTTCGAGAAGGGTGGTGGTTCCGGTGGCGGATCCGGTGGTTCTGCTTGGAGCCACCCTCAATTCGAA
AAGGGCTCCGGTTCCGGCGAGAACCTGTACTTCCAAGGTGCCAAAGTGGGCAAGATCGGTGTCTGCGCTA
TGGATGCTAAGGTGCTGTCCAAGCCTATGCGTCACATCCTGAACCGTCTGATCGAGCACGGCGAGTTCGA
GACTGTGATCTTCGGCGACAAAGTGATCCTGGACGAGCGTATCGAGAACTGGCCTACCTGCGACTTCCTG
ATCTCATTCTTCTCCAGCGGTTTCCCACTGGACAAGGCCATCAAATACGTGAAGCTGCGCAAGCCCTTCA
TCATCAACGACCTGATCATGCAGAAGATCCTCTGGGACCGTCGTCTGTGCCTGCAAGTGCTCGAGGCTTA
CAACGTGCCCACTCCTCCTCGTCTGGAAATCTCCCGTGATGGTGGTCCCCGTGCTAACGAGGAACTGCGT
GCTAAGTTGCGCGAGCACGGTGTCGAAGTGAAGCCCGTGGAAGAACCCGAGTGGAAGATGGTGGACGACG
ACACCTTGGAGGTGGACGGCAAGACCATGACCAAGCCTTTCGTCGAGAAGCCTGTGGACGGCGAGGACCA
CAACATCTACATCTACTACCACAGCAAGAACGGTGGTGGTGGTCGCCGTCTGTTCCGTAAAGTCGGCAAC
AAGTCCTCCGAGTTCGACCCCACTCTGGTGCACCCTCGTACCGAGGGCTCTTACATCTACGAGCAGTTCA
TGGACACCGACAACTTCGAGGACGTGAAGGCTTATACAATCGGCGAGAACTTCTGCCACGCTGAGACTCG
CAAGTCTCCCGTGGTGGACGGTATCGTGCGTCGTAACACCCACGGCAAAGAAGTGCGTTACATCACCGAG
CTGTCTGACGAGGAAAAGACTATCGCTGGCAAGGTGTCCAAGGCTTTCTCCCAGATGATCTGCGGTTTCG
ACCTGCTGCGTGTGTCCGGCAAGTCCTACGTGATCGACGTGAACGGTTTCAGCTTCGTGAAGGACAACAA
GGCCTACTACGACTCCTGCGCTAACATCCTGCGTTCCACCTTCATCGAGGCCAAGAAAAAGATGGACATG
GAATGAGCGGCCGCACTCGAGTAGGATCGAATCGGACTTTCGAATCTAGAGCCTGCAGTCTCGACAAGCT
TGTCGAGAAGTACTAGAGGATCATAATCAGCCATACCACATTTGTAGAGGTTTTACTTGCTTTAAAAAAC
CTCCCACACCTCCCCCTGAACCTGAAACATAAAATGAATGCAATTGTTGTTGTTAACTTGTTTATTGCAG
CTTATAATGGTTACAAATAAAGCAATAGCATCACAAATTTCACAAATAAAGCATTTTTTTCACTGCATTC
TAGTTGTGGTTTGTCCAAACTCATCAATGTATCTTATCATGTCTGGATCTGATCACTGCTTGAGCCTAGA
AGATCCGGCTGCTAACAAAGCCCGAAAGGAAGCTGAGTTGGCTGCTGCCACCGCTGAGCAATAACTATCA
TAACCCCTAGGGTATACCCATCTAATTGGAACCAGATAAGTGAAATCTAGTTCCAAACTATTTTGTCATT
TTTAATTTTCGTATTAGCTTACGACGCTACACCCAGTTCCCATCTATTTTGTCACTCTTCCCTAAATAAT
CCTTAAAAACTCCATTTCCACCCCTCCCAGTTCCCAACTATTTTGTCCGCCCACAACCGGTTGACTTGGG
TCAACTGTCAGACCAAGTTTACTCATATATACTTTAGATTGATTTAAAACTTCATTTTTAATTTAAAAGG
ATCTAGGTGAAGATCCTTTTTGATAATCTCATGACCAAAATCCCTTAACGTGAGTTTTCGTTCCACTGAG
CGTCAGACCCCGTAGAAAAGATCAAAGGATCTTC
Features (pLannotate 1.2.2; 15 found; start..end, strand, type, name):
      1..589     +  rep_origin     ori: high-copy-number ColE1/pMB1/pBR322/pUC origin of replication
    724..947     -  mobile_element Tn7R: mini-Tn7 element (right end of the Tn7 transposon) Tn7
   1014..1547    -  CDS            GmR: gentamycin acetyltransferase; aacC1; confers resistance to gentamycin
   1736..1764    -  promoter       Pc promoter: intI1 (promoter lies within the coding sequence); class 1 integron promoter
   1835..1868    +  protein_bind   loxP: Cre-mediated recombination occurs in the 8-bp core sequence (GCATACAT). Cre recombinase
   2123..2171    -  polyA_signal   HSV TK poly(A) signal: herpes simplex virus thymidine kinase polyadenylation signal (Cole and Stacy, 1985)
   2263..2979    -  CDS            EYFP: EYFP is a basic (constitutively fluorescent) green/yellow fluorescent protein published in 1996, derived from Aequorea victoria. It is reported to be a very rapidly-maturing weak dimer with high acid sensitivity.
   3021..3130    -  promoter       p10 promoter: baculovirus promoter for expression in insect cells
   3175..3266    +  promoter       polyhedrin promoter: polh from Autographa californica; promoter for the baculovirus polyhedrin gene
   3310..3327    +  CDS            capTEV™ (fragment): composite tag for in vivo biotinylation, TEV protease cleavage, and 6xHis tagging
   3473..4483    +  CDS            VIP1 (fragment): VIP1_YEAST - Experimental evidence at protein level: Swiss-Prot protein existence level 1. Bifunctional inositol kinase that acts in concert with the IP6K kinases to synthesize the diphosphate group-containing inositol pyrophosphates diphosphoinositol pentakisphosphate, PP-InsP5, and bis- diphosphoinositol tetrakisphosphate, (PP)2-InsP4 (PubMed:17412958). Phosphorylates inositol hexakisphosphate (InsP6) at positions 1 or 3 to produce PP-InsP5 which is in turn phosphorylated by IP6Ks to produce (PP)2-InsP4. Alternatively, phosphorylates at position 1 or 3 PP-InsP5, produced by IP6Ks from InsP6,
   4569..4652    +  CDS            large T antigen (fragment): large T antigen from SV40 (simian virus 40)
   4675..4809    +  polyA_signal   SV40 poly(A) signal: SV40 polyadenylation signal
   4838..4887    +  CDS            SET1 (fragment): solubility-enhancement tag derived from T7 phage gene 10B
   4930..5095    -  mobile_element Tn7L: mini-Tn7 element (left end of the Tn7 transposon) Tn7
