[The description below was written by a language model from this plasmid's Addgene catalogue record and pLannotate feature annotations shown in this document.]
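Description:
pBB3-ScVip1-186-522 is a 5,284-nt insect-cell expression plasmid built on the pBB3 backbone. It is a baculovirus transfer vector of the Tn7-transposition type. It replicates in E. coli from a high-copy ColE1/pUC-type origin and is selected with gentamicin, with the aacC1 acetyltransferase gene driven by a class 1 integron Pc promoter. The resistance gene and both expression cassettes lie between the Tn7R and Tn7L mini-transposon ends, an arrangement that normally allows the whole block to be transposed into a baculoviral bacmid to generate recombinant virus. A single loxP site is also annotated within this region. It could serve for Cre-mediated fusion with other plasmids, although the record does not state its intended role.

The payload is a 1,011-bp fragment of Saccharomyces cerevisiae VIP1 (YLR410W, the yeast PPIP5K) encoding residues 186–522, inserted by Gibson cloning downstream of the baculovirus polyhedrin promoter and terminated by an SV40 polyadenylation signal. The backbone supplies an N-terminal His10 tag, a Twin-Strep-tag and a TEV protease site, allowing tandem affinity purification followed by tag removal. The small "capTEV" hit upstream of the insert probably reflects part of this tag region. The short large T antigen and SET1 fragment annotations near the SV40 terminator are most likely incidental matches rather than functional parts.

In the opposite orientation, a p10 promoter drives EYFP with an HSV TK polyadenylation signal, providing a fluorescent reporter that can be used to monitor infection of insect cells. The stated purpose is production of this Vip1 fragment in insect cells, in the context of work on how PPIP5K phosphatase activity is regulated in phosphate homeostasis.
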