Addgene plasmid #238311: pBB3-ScVip1-186-522
Purpose: ScVip1-186-522 protein expression in insect cells
Depositing lab: Michael Hothorn. Depositing organization: University of Geneva. Publication: A small signaling domain controls PPIP5K phosphatase activity in phosphate homeostasis. Raia P, Lee K, Bartsch SM, Rico-Resendiz F, Portugal-Calisto D, Vadas O, Panse VG, Fiedler D, Hothorn M. Nat Commun. 2025 Feb 19;16(1):1753. doi: 10.1038/s41467-025-56937-0. PubMed 39966396.
Backbone
  Vector backbone: pBB3
  Vector type: Insect Expression
Growth in bacteria
  Bacterial resistance: Gentamicin, 10 μg/mL
  Growth temperature: 37°C
  Growth strain: DH5alpha
  Copy number: High Copy
Gene/Insert
  Gene/Insert name: VIP1 (alt name: PPIP5K)
  Species: S. cerevisiae (budding yeast)
  Insert size (bp): 1011
  Mutation: ScVip1-186-522
  Entrez Gene: VIP1 (a.k.a. YLR410W)
  Tag / fusion protein: His10-Tag, Twin-Strep-tag, TEV (N terminal on backbone)
  Cloning method: Gibson Cloning
Terms and licenses: Academic/Nonprofit Terms; Industry Terms: Not Available to Industry
How to cite: pBB3-ScVip1-186-522 was a gift from Michael Hothorn (Addgene plasmid # 238311 ; http://n2t.net/addgene:238311 ; RRID:Addgene_238311)
